Addgene plasmid #201895: pFUGW-ELMOD1-myc
Purpose: Used for expression of human protein ELMOD1 in mammalian cells
Depositing lab: Richard Kahn. Depositing organization: Emory University.
Backbone
  Vector backbone: pFUGW
  Backbone size w/o insert (bp): 10100
  Vector type: Mammalian Expression, Lentiviral
Growth in bacteria
  Bacterial resistance: Ampicillin, 100 μg/mL
  Growth temperature: 37°C
  Growth strain: NEB Stable
  Copy number: High Copy
Gene/Insert
  Gene/Insert name: ELMOD1
  Species: H. sapiens (human)
  Entrez Gene: ELMOD1
  Tag / fusion protein: myc (C terminal on insert)
  Cloning method: Restriction Enzyme; 5′ cloning site unknown (unknown if destroyed); 3′ cloning site unknown (unknown if destroyed)
  Sequencing primers: 5′ n/a
Terms and licenses: Academic/Nonprofit Terms; Industry Terms: Not Available to Industry
How to cite: pFUGW-ELMOD1-myc was a gift from Richard Kahn (Addgene plasmid # 201895 ; http://n2t.net/addgene:201895 ; RRID:Addgene_201895)
