[The description below was written by a language model from this plasmid's Addgene catalogue record and pLannotate feature annotations shown in this document.]
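Description:
pFUGW-ELMOD1-myc is a third-generation-style HIV-1 lentiviral transfer plasmid built on the pFUGW backbone for expressing human ELMOD1 in mammalian cells, either by direct transfection or after packaging into lentiviral particles. It is maintained in E. coli through a high-copy ColE1/pUC origin and selected with ampicillin (AmpR under its own bla promoter). An f1 origin is also present. Outside the viral region, the backbone carries an SV40 promoter/EM7 promoter–driven BleoR cassette with an SV40 polyadenylation signal, which could in principle confer Zeocin resistance, although the record lists only ampicillin as the selection.

The viral genome is transcribed from a CMV enhancer/promoter fused to a truncated 5' LTR, followed by the HIV-1 Ψ packaging signal with a gag fragment, the Rev response element for Rev-dependent nuclear export, and the cPPT/CTS, which aids nuclear import of the reverse-transcribed genome. The internal expression cassette uses the human ubiquitin C (UbC) promoter to drive the ELMOD1 open reading frame, which the catalogue describes as carrying a C-terminal myc epitope tag. The tag itself is not annotated separately in the feature table. The automated annotation matched the coding sequence to the mouse Elmod1 protein entry, which probably reflects orthologue similarity, since the depositor records the insert as human. A WPRE downstream of the insert enhances transcript stability and expression, and the cassette ends in a truncated 3' LTR followed by a bGH polyadenylation signal.

ELMOD1 is annotated as a GTPase-activating protein for Arf-family GTPases, and the myc tag allows the expressed protein to be detected or immunoprecipitated. The cloning sites used for the insert are not recorded.
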