Features (pLannotate 1.2.2; 31 found; start..end, strand, type, name):
    297..422     +  CDS            ble (fragment): BLE_KLEPN - Experimental evidence at protein level: Swiss-Prot protein existence level 1. Binding protein with a strong affinity to the bleomycin family of antibiotics. Binds to CL990; an antimitotic-antibiotic compound. From Klebsiella pneumoniae.
    417..538     +  polyA_signal   SV40 poly(A) signal: SV40 polyadenylation signal
    611..627     -  protein_bind   lac operator: The lac repressor binds to the lac operator to inhibit transcription in E. coli. This inhibition can be relieved by adding lactose or isopropyl-β-D-thiogalactopyranoside (IPTG). lac repressor encoded by lacI
    635..665     -  promoter       lac promoter: promoter for the E. coli lac operon
    680..701     -  protein_bind   CAP binding site: CAP binding activates transcription in the presence of cAMP. E. coli catabolite activator protein
    714..806     -  CDS            lacI (fragment): lac repressor; lacI; The lac repressor binds to the lac operator to inhibit transcription in E. coli. This inhibition can be relieved by adding lactose or isopropyl-β-D-thiogalactopyranoside (IPTG).
    989..1577    -  rep_origin     ori: high-copy-number ColE1/pMB1/pBR322/pUC origin of replication
   1748..2608    -  CDS            AmpR: β-lactamase; bla; confers resistance to ampicillin, carbenicillin, and related antibiotics
   2609..2713    -  promoter       AmpR promoter: bla
   2772..2824    -  misc_feature   bom (fragment): basis of mobility region from pBR322
   2979..3358    +  enhancer       CMV enhancer: human cytomegalovirus immediate early enhancer
   3359..3558    +  promoter       CMV promoter: human cytomegalovirus (CMV) immediate early promoter
   3576..3756    +  LTR            5' LTR (truncated): truncated 5' long terminal repeat (LTR) from HIV-1
   3803..3928    +  misc_feature   HIV-1 Ψ: packaging signal of human immunodeficiency virus type 1
   3912..4275    +  CDS            HIV-1 gag (fragment): gag protein from human immunodeficiency virus 1; gag
   4421..4654    +  misc_feature   RRE: The Rev response element (RRE) of HIV-1 allows for Rev-dependent mRNA export from the nucleus to the cytoplasm.
   5031..5131    +  CDS            Rev (fragment): human immunodeficiency virus 1 (HIV-1) Rev protein; rev; enhances nuclear export of unspliced and incompletely spliced viral mRNAs
   5181..5298    +  misc_feature   cPPT/CTS: central polypurine tract and central termination sequence of HIV-1
   5363..6574    +  promoter       UbC promoter: human ubiquitin C promoter
   6585..6608    -  misc_feature   MCS (fragment): pUC18/19 multiple cloning site
   6612..7589    +  CDS            Elmod1: ELMD1_MOUSE - Experimental evidence at protein level: Swiss-Prot protein existence level 1. Acts as a GTPase-activating protein (GAP) toward guanine nucleotide exchange factors like ARL2, ARL3, ARF1 and ARF6, but not for GTPases outside the Arf family. From Mus musculus (Mouse).
   7627..7653    +  misc_feature   MCS (fragment): pBluescript multiple cloning site
   7653..8241    +  misc_feature   WPRE: woodchuck hepatitis virus posttranscriptional regulatory element
   8178..8759    +  CDS            nef (fragment): NEF_HV1H2 - Experimental evidence at protein level: Swiss-Prot protein existence level 1. Extracellular Nef protein targets CD4(+) T-lymphocytes for apoptosis by interacting with CXCR4 surface receptors. From Human immunodeficiency virus type 1 group M subtype B (isolate HXB2) (HIV-1).
   8766..8946    +  LTR            5' LTR (truncated): truncated 5' long terminal repeat (LTR) from HIV-1
   8978..9202    +  polyA_signal   bGH poly(A) signal: bovine growth hormone polyadenylation signal
   9206..9227    +  promoter       SV40 promoter (fragment): SV40 enhancer and early promoter
   9248..9676    +  rep_origin     f1 ori (sequence partly withheld): f1 bacteriophage origin of replication; arrow indicates direction of (+) strand synthesis
   9690..10019   +  promoter       SV40 promoter: SV40 enhancer and early promoter
  10067..10114   +  promoter       EM7 promoter: synthetic bacterial promoter&nbsp
  10133..287     +  CDS            BleoR (across the origin): antibiotic-binding protein; Sh ble from Streptoalloteichus hindustanus; confers resistance to bleomycin, phleomycin, and Zeocin™
>Addgene plasmid #201895 | pFUGW-ELMOD1-myc | addgene full sequence | sequence record 402571 | Addgene NGS Result
CCCGGGACTTCGTGGAGGACGACTTCGCCGGTGTGGTCCGGGACGACGTGACCCTGTTCATCAGCGCGGT
CCAGGACCAGGTGGTGCCGGACAACACCCTGGCCTGGGTGTGGGTGCGCGGCCTGGACGAGCTGTACGCC
GAGTGGTCGGAGGTCGTGTCCACGAACTTCCGGGACGCCTCCGGGCCGGCCATGACCGAGATCGGCGAGC
AGCCGTGGGGGCGGGAGTTCGCCCTGCGCGACCCGGCCGGCAACTGCGTGCACTTCGTGGCCGAGGAGCA
GGACTGACACGTGCTACGAGATTTCGATTCCACCGCCGCCTTCTATGAAAGGTTGGGCTTCGGAATCGTT
TTCCGGGACGCCGGCTGGATGATCCTCCAGCGCGGGGATCTCATGCTGGAGTTCTTCGCCCACCCCAACT
TGTTTATTGCAGCTTATAATGGTTACAAATAAAGCAATAGCATCACAAATTTCACAAATAAAGCATTTTT
TTCACTGCATTCTAGTTGTGGTTTGTCCAAACTCATCAATGTATCTTATCATGTCTGTATACCGTCGACC
TCTAGCTAGAGCTTGGCGTAATCATGGTCATAGCTGTTTCCTGTGTGAAATTGTTATCCGCTCACAATTC
CACACAACATACGAGCCGGAAGCATAAAGTGTAAAGCCTGGGGTGCCTAATGAGTGAGCTAACTCACATT
AATTGCGTTGCGCTCACTGCCCGCTTTCCAGTCGGGAAACCTGTCGTGCCAGCTGCATTAATGAATCGGC
CAACGCGCGGGGAGAGGCGGTTTGCGTATTGGGCGCTCTTCCGCTTCCTCGCTCACTGACTCGCTGCGCT
CGGTCGTTCGGCTGCGGCGAGCGGTATCAGCTCACTCAAAGGCGGTAATACGGTTATCCACAGAATCAGG
GGATAACGCAGGAAAGAACATGTGAGCAAAAGGCCAGCAAAAGGCCAGGAACCGTAAAAAGGCCGCGTTG
CTGGCGTTTTTCCATAGGCTCCGCCCCCCTGACGAGCATCACAAAAATCGACGCTCAAGTCAGAGGTGGC
GAAACCCGACAGGACTATAAAGATACCAGGCGTTTCCCCCTGGAAGCTCCCTCGTGCGCTCTCCTGTTCC
GACCCTGCCGCTTACCGGATACCTGTCCGCCTTTCTCCCTTCGGGAAGCGTGGCGCTTTCTCATAGCTCA
CGCTGTAGGTATCTCAGTTCGGTGTAGGTCGTTCGCTCCAAGCTGGGCTGTGTGCACGAACCCCCCGTTC
AGCCCGACCGCTGCGCCTTATCCGGTAACTATCGTCTTGAGTCCAACCCGGTAAGACACGACTTATCGCC
ACTGGCAGCAGCCACTGGTAACAGGATTAGCAGAGCGAGGTATGTAGGCGGTGCTACAGAGTTCTTGAAG
TGGTGGCCTAACTACGGCTACACTAGAAGAACAGTATTTGGTATCTGCGCTCTGCTGAAGCCAGTTACCT
TCGGAAAAAGAGTTGGTAGCTCTTGATCCGGCAAACAAACCACCGCTGGTAGCGGTGGTTTTTTTGTTTG
CAAGCAGCAGATTACGCGCAGAAAAAAAGGATCTCAAGAAGATCCTTTGATCTTTTCTACGGGGTCTGAC
GCTCAGTGGAACGAAAACTCACGTTAAGGGATTTTGGTCATGAGATTATCAAAAAGGATCTTCACCTAGA
TCCTTTTAAATTAAAAATGAAGTTTTAAATCAATCTAAAGTATATATGAGTAAACTTGGTCTGACAGTTA
CCAATGCTTAATCAGTGAGGCACCTATCTCAGCGATCTGTCTATTTCGTTCATCCATAGTTGCCTGACTC
CCCGTCGTGTAGATAACTACGATACGGGAGGGCTTACCATCTGGCCCCAGTGCTGCAATGATACCGCGAG
ACCCACGCTCACCGGCTCCAGATTTATCAGCAATAAACCAGCCAGCCGGAAGGGCCGAGCGCAGAAGTGG
TCCTGCAACTTTATCCGCCTCCATCCAGTCTATTAATTGTTGCCGGGAAGCTAGAGTAAGTAGTTCGCCA
GTTAATAGTTTGCGCAACGTTGTTGCCATTGCTACAGGCATCGTGGTGTCACGCTCGTCGTTTGGTATGG
CTTCATTCAGCTCCGGTTCCCAACGATCAAGGCGAGTTACATGATCCCCCATGTTGTGCAAAAAAGCGGT
TAGCTCCTTCGGTCCTCCGATCGTTGTCAGAAGTAAGTTGGCCGCAGTGTTATCACTCATGGTTATGGCA
GCACTGCATAATTCTCTTACTGTCATGCCATCCGTAAGATGCTTTTCTGTGACTGGTGAGTACTCAACCA
AGTCATTCTGAGAATAGTGTATGCGGCGACCGAGTTGCTCTTGCCCGGCGTCAATACGGGATAATACCGC
GCCACATAGCAGAACTTTAAAAGTGCTCATCATTGGAAAACGTTCTTCGGGGCGAAAACTCTCAAGGATC
TTACCGCTGTTGAGATCCAGTTCGATGTAACCCACTCGTGCACCCAACTGATCTTCAGCATCTTTTACTT
TCACCAGCGTTTCTGGGTGAGCAAAAACAGGAAGGCAAAATGCCGCAAAAAAGGGAATAAGGGCGACACG
GAAATGTTGAATACTCATACTCTTCCTTTTTCAATATTATTGAAGCATTTATCAGGGTTATTGTCTCATG
AGCGGATACATATTTGAATGTATTTAGAAAAATAAACAAATAGGGGTTCCGCGCACATTTCCCCGAAAAG
TGCCACCTGACGTCGACGGATCGGGAGATCTCCCGATCCCCTATGGTGCACTCTCAGTACAATCTGCTCT
GATGCCGCATAGTTAAGCCAGTATCTGCTCCCTGCTTGTGTGTTGGAGGTCGCTGAGTAGTGCGCGAGCA
AAATTTAAGCTACAACAAGGCAAGGCTTGACCGACAATTGCATGAAGAATCTGCTTAGGGTTAGGCGTTT
TGCGCTGCTTCGCGATGTACGGGCCAGATATACGCGTTGACATTGATTATTGACTAGTTATTAATAGTAA
TCAATTACGGGGTCATTAGTTCATAGCCCATATATGGAGTTCCGCGTTACATAACTTACGGTAAATGGCC
CGCCTGGCTGACCGCCCAACGACCCCCGCCCATTGACGTCAATAATGACGTATGTTCCCATAGTAACGCC
AATAGGGACTTTCCATTGACGTCAATGGGTGGAGTATTTACGGTAAACTGCCCACTTGGCAGTACATCAA
GTGTATCATATGCCAAGTACGCCCCCTATTGACGTCAATGACGGTAAATGGCCCGCCTGGCATTATGCCC
AGTACATGACCTTATGGGACTTTCCTACTTGGCAGTACATCTACGTATTAGTCATCGCTATTACCATGGT
GATGCGGTTTTGGCAGTACATCAATGGGCGTGGATAGCGGTTTGACTCACGGGGATTTCCAAGTCTCCAC
CCCATTGACGTCAATGGGAGTTTGTTTTGGCACCAAAATCAACGGGACTTTCCAAAATGTCGTAACAACT
CCGCCCCATTGACGCAAATGGGCGGTAGGCGTGTACGGTGGGAGGTCTATATAAGCAGCGCGTTTTGCCT
GTACTGGGTCTCTCTGGTTAGACCAGATCTGAGCCTGGGAGCTCTCTGGCTAACTAGGGAACCCACTGCT
TAAGCCTCAATAAAGCTTGCCTTGAGTGCTTCAAGTAGTGTGTGCCCGTCTGTTGTGTGACTCTGGTAAC
TAGAGATCCCTCAGACCCTTTTAGTCAGTGTGGAAAATCTCTAGCAGTGGCGCCCGAACAGGGACTTGAA
AGCGAAAGGGAAACCAGAGGAGCTCTCTCGACGCAGGACTCGGCTTGCTGAAGCGCGCACGGCAAGAGGC
GAGGGGCGGCGACTGGTGAGTACGCCAAAAATTTTGACTAGCGGAGGCTAGAAGGAGAGAGATGGGTGCG
AGAGCGTCAGTATTAAGCGGGGGAGAATTAGATCGCGATGGGAAAAAATTCGGTTAAGGCCAGGGGGAAA
GAAAAAATATAAATTAAAACATATAGTATGGGCAAGCAGGGAGCTAGAACGATTCGCAGTTAATCCTGGC
CTGTTAGAAACATCAGAAGGCTGTAGACAAATACTGGGACAGCTACAACCATCCCTTCAGACAGGATCAG
AAGAACTTAGATCATTATATAATACAGTAGCAACCCTCTATTGTGTGCATCAAAGGATAGAGATAAAAGA
CACCAAGGAAGCTTTAGACAAGATAGAGGAAGAGCAAAACAAAAGTAAGACCACCGCACAGCAAGCGGCC
GCTGATCTTCAGACCTGGAGGAGGAGATATGAGGGACAATTGGAGAAGTGAATTATATAAATATAAAGTA
GTAAAAATTGAACCATTAGGAGTAGCACCCACCAAGGCAAAGAGAAGAGTGGTGCAGAGAGAAAAAAGAG
CAGTGGGAATAGGAGCTTTGTTCCTTGGGTTCTTGGGAGCAGCAGGAAGCACTATGGGCGCAGCGTCAAT
GACGCTGACGGTACAGGCCAGACAATTATTGTCTGGTATAGTGCAGCAGCAGAACAATTTGCTGAGGGCT
ATTGAGGCGCAACAGCATCTGTTGCAACTCACAGTCTGGGGCATCAAGCAGCTCCAGGCAAGAATCCTGG
CTGTGGAAAGATACCTAAAGGATCAACAGCTCCTGGGGATTTGGGGTTGCTCTGGAAAACTCATTTGCAC
CACTGCTGTGCCTTGGAATGCTAGTTGGAGTAATAAATCTCTGGAACAGATTTGGAATCACACGACCTGG
ATGGAGTGGGACAGAGAAATTAACAATTACACAAGCTTAATACACTCCTTAATTGAAGAATCGCAAAACC
AGCAAGAAAAGAATGAACAAGAATTATTGGAATTAGATAAATGGGCAAGTTTGTGGAATTGGTTTAACAT
AACAAATTGGCTGTGGTATATAAAATTATTCATAATGATAGTAGGAGGCTTGGTAGGTTTAAGAATAGTT
TTTGCTGTACTTTCTATAGTGAATAGAGTTAGGCAGGGATATTCACCATTATCGTTTCAGACCCACCTCC
CAACCCCGAGGGGACCCGACAGGCCCGAAGGAATAGAAGAAGAAGGTGGAGAGAGAGACAGAGACAGATC
CATTCGATTAGTGAACGGATCGGCACTGCGTGCGCCAATTCTGCAGACAAATGGCAGTATTCATCCACAA
TTTTAAAAGAAAAGGGGGGATTGGGGGGTACAGTGCAGGGGAAAGAATAGTAGACATAATAGCAACAGAC
ATACAAACTAAAGAATTACAAAAACAAATTACAAAAATTCAAAATTTTCGGGTTTATTACAGGGACAGCA
GAGATCCAGTTTGGTTAATTAACCCGTGTCGGCTCCAGATCTGGCCTCCGCGCCGGGTTTTGGCGCCTCC
CGCGGGCGCCCCCCTCCTCACGGCGAGCGCTGCCACGTCAGACGAAGGGCGCAGCGAGCGTCCTGATCCT
TCCGCCCGGACGCTCAGGACAGCGGCCCGCTGCTCATAAGACTCGGCCTTAGAACCCCAGTATCAGCAGA
AGGACATTTTAGGACGGGACTTGGGTGACTCTAGGGCACTGGTTTTCTTTCCAGAGAGCGGAACAGGCGA
GGAAAAGTAGTCCCTTCTCGGCGATTCTGCGGAGGGATCTCCGTGGGGCGGTGAACGCCGATGATTATAT
AAGGACGCGCCGGGTGTGGCACAGCTAGTTCCGTCGCAGCCGGGATTTGGGTCGCGGTTCTTGTTTGTGG
ATCGCTGTGATCGTCACTTGGTGAGTAGCGGGCTGCTGGGCTGGCCGGGGCTTTCGTGGCCGCCGGGCCG
CTCGGTGGGACGGAAGCGTGTGGAGAGACCGCCAAGGGCTGTAGTCTGGGTCCGCGAGCAAGGTTGCCCT
GAACTGGGGGTTGGGGGGAGCGCAGCAAAATGGCGGCTGTTCCCGAGTCTTGAATGGAAGACGCTTGTGA
GGCGGGCTGTGAGGTCGTTGAAACAAGGTGGGGGGCATGGTGGGCGGCAAGAACCCAAGGTCTTGAGGCC
TTCGCTAATGCGGGAAAGCTCTTATTCGGGTGAGATGGGCTGGGGCACCATCTGGGGACCCTGACGTGAA
GTTTGTCACTGACTGGAGAACTCGGTTTGTCGTCTGTTGCGGGGGCGGCAGTTATGGCGGTGCCGTTGGG
CAGTGCACCCGTACCTTTGGGAGCGCGCGCCCTCGTCGTGTCGTGACGTCACCCGTTCTGTTGGCTTATA
ATGCAGGGTGGGGCCACCTGCCGGTAGGTGTGCGGTAGGCTTTTCTCCGTCGCAGGACGCAGGGTTCGGG
CCTAGGGTAGGCTCTCCTGAATCGACAGGCGCCGGACCTCTGGTGAGGGGAGGGATAAGTGAGGCGTCAG
TTTCTTTGGTCGGTTTTATGTACCTATCTTCTTAAGTAGCTGAAGCTCCGGTTTTGAACTATGCGCTCGG
GGTTGGCGAGTGTGTTTTGTGAAGTTTTTTAGGCACCTTTTGAAATGTAATCATTTGGGTCAATATGTAA
TTTTCAGTGTTAGACTAGTAAATTGTCCGCTAAATTCTGGCCGTTTTTGGCTTTTTTGTTAGACGAAGCT
TGGGCTGCAGGTCGACTCTAGAGGATCCACCATGAAGCACTTCCTGAGGATGTTGATCCAGGTGTGCCTG
TATTTTTATTGTAAATTTTTGTGGCGCTGCATGAAGTTTGTGATGCGGAAACTCACCGGAAGGTGTGAAC
TGCAAAGGATTTGCTACGGCACCAAACCTGGAGCTTCCAGAACCATGAAAATTGAAACGTCACTGAGAGA
TTCAAAAAGCAAGCTGTTGCAGACATCCGTGAGTGTTCATCCTGATGCTATTGAAAAGACTATTGATGAC
ATCATGGAATTGAAAAAAATTAACCCTGACATCAATCCACAGTTGGGGATCTCTCTCCAGGCTTGCCTCC
TGCAAATCGTGGGTTACAGAAACCTCATTGCAGATGTGGAAAAACTGCGCAGAGAACCCTATGATTCCGA
CAACCCCCAGCATGAAGAGATGCTTCTGAAGCTATGGGAGCTCCTGAAGCCCAACACTCCACTGGAGTCT
CGGGTTTCGAAGCAGTGGTGTGAGATCGGCTTCCAAGGCGATGATCCGAAAACAGATTTCCGAGGAATGG
GTCTTCTGGGACTTTACAATTTGCAATATTTTGCAGAACGGGATGCCACCGTGGCTCAGCAGGTCCTCTC
CGACTCTGTCCATCCAAAATGCAGCAAATTCAGCAAAATAGAATGGGAAAAGAAAAAGATGGATAAAGCC
ATTGGGTACTCCTTTGCAATTGTGGGCATCAATATCACCGACCTGGCATATAATCTGCTCGTGAGCGGCG
CTCTAAAAACACACTTCTACAACATTGCCCCCGAAGCTCCGACACTGTCTCACTTCCAACAAACATTCTG
CTATTTGATGCACGAGTTTCACAAGTTTTGGATTGAAGAGGACCCCATGGACATAATGGAGTTTAATCGC
GTGAGGGAGAAATTCCGCAAGAGGATCATAAAACAGCTGCAGAACCCAGATATGGCGCTGTGCCCGCATT
TTGCTGCATCGGAAGGTTTAATCAACATGGGAGGCGAACAAAAACTCATCTCAGAAGAGGATCTGTAGGA
ATTCGATATCAAGCTTATCGATAATCAACCTCTGGATTACAAAATTTGTGAAAGATTGACTGGTATTCTT
AACTATGTTGCTCCTTTTACGCTATGTGGATACGCTGCTTTAATGCCTTTGTATCATGCTATTGCTTCCC
GTATGGCTTTCATTTTCTCCTCCTTGTATAAATCCTGGTTGCTGTCTCTTTATGAGGAGTTGTGGCCCGT
TGTCAGGCAACGTGGCGTGGTGTGCACTGTGTTTGCTGACGCAACCCCCACTGGTTGGGGCATTGCCACC
ACCTGTCAGCTCCTTTCCGGGACTTTCGCTTTCCCCCTCCCTATTGCCACGGCGGAACTCATCGCCGCCT
GCCTTGCCCGCTGCTGGACAGGGGCTCGGCTGTTGGGCACTGACAATTCCGTGGTGTTGTCGGGGAAATC
ATCGTCCTTTCCTTGGCTGCTCGCCTGTGTTGCCACCTGGATTCTGCGCGGGACGTCCTTCTGCTACGTC
CCTTCGGCCCTCAATCCAGCGGACCTTCCTTCCCGCGGCCTGCTGCCGGCTCTGCGGCCTCTTCCGCGTC
TTCGCCTTCGCCCTCAGACGAGTCGGATCTCCCTTTGGGCCGCCTCCCCGCATCGATACCGTCGACCTCG
AGACCTAGAAAAACATGGAGCAATCACAAGTAGCAATACAGCAGCTACCAATGCTGATTGTGCCTGGCTA
GAAGCACAAGAGGAGGAGGAGGTGGGTTTTCCAGTCACACCTCAGGTACCTTTAAGACCAATGACTTACA
AGGCAGCTGTAGATCTTAGCCACTTTTTAAAAGAAAAGGGGGGACTGGAAGGGCTAATTCACTCCCAACG
AAGACAAGATATCCTTGATCTGTGGATCTACCACACACAAGGCTACTTCCCTGATTGGCAGAACTACACA
CCAGGGCCAGGGATCAGATATCCACTGACCTTTGGATGGTGCTACAAGCTAGTACCAGTTGAGCAAGAGA
AGGTAGAAGAAGCCAATGAAGGAGAGAACACCCGCTTGTTACACCCTGTGAGCCTGCATGGGATGGATGA
CCCGGAGAGAGAAGTATTAGAGTGGAGGTTTGACAGCCGCCTAGCATTTCATCACATGGCCCGAGAGCTG
CATCCGGACTGTACTGGGTCTCTCTGGTTAGACCAGATCTGAGCCTGGGAGCTCTCTGGCTAACTAGGGA
ACCCACTGCTTAAGCCTCAATAAAGCTTGCCTTGAGTGCTTCAAGTAGTGTGTGCCCGTCTGTTGTGTGA
CTCTGGTAACTAGAGATCCCTCAGACCCTTTTAGTCAGTGTGGAAAATCTCTAGCAGGGCCCGTTTAAAC
CCGCTGATCAGCCTCGACTGTGCCTTCTAGTTGCCAGCCATCTGTTGTTTGCCCCTCCCCCGTGCCTTCC
TTGACCCTGGAAGGTGCCACTCCCACTGTCCTTTCCTAATAAAATGAGGAAATTGCATCGCATTGTCTGA
GTAGGTGTCATTCTATTCTGGGGGGTGGGGTGGGGCAGGACAGCAAGGGGGAGGATTGGGAAGACAATAG
CAGGCATGCTGGGGATGCGGTGGGCTCTATGGCTTCTGAGGCGGAAAGAACCAGCTGGGGCTCTAGGGGG
TATCCCC
[124 nt withheld, positions 9248-9371]
C
[91 nt withheld, positions 9373-9463]
A
[49 nt withheld, positions 9465-9513]
CCTTTGACGTTGGAGTCCACGTTCTTT
[37 nt withheld, positions 9541-9577]
ACCCTATCTCGGTCTATTCTTTTGATTTATAAGGGATTTTGCCGATTTCGGCCTATTGGTTAAAAAATGA
GCTGATTTAACAAAAATTTAACGCGAATTAATTCTGTGGAATGTGTGTCAGTTAGGGTGTGGAAAGTCCC
CAGGCTCCCCAGCAGGCAGAAGTATGCAAAGCATGCATCTCAATTAGTCAGCAACCAGGTGTGGAAAGTC
CCCAGGCTCCCCAGCAGGCAGAAGTATGCAAAGCATGCATCTCAATTAGTCAGCAACCATAGTCCCGCCC
CTAACTCCGCCCATCCCGCCCCTAACTCCGCCCAGTTCCGCCCATTCTCCGCCCCATGGCTGACTAATTT
TTTTTATTTATGCAGAGGCCGAGGCCGCCTCTGCCTCTGAGCTATTCCAGAAGTAGTGAGGAGGCTTTTT
TGGAGGCCTAGGCTTTTGCAAAAAGCTCCCGGGAGCTTGTATATCCATTTTCGGATCTGATCAGCACGTG
TTGACAATTAATCATCGGCATAGTATATCGGCATAGTATAATACGACAAGGTGAGGAACTAAACCATGGC
CAAGTTGACCAGTGCCGTTCCGGTGCTCACCGCGCGCGACGTCGCCGGAGCGGTCGAGTTCTGGACCGAC
CGGCTCGGGTTCT
